Addgene plasmid #15439: pcDNA3.1 N-FLAG/Hyg(+)
Purpose: (Empty Backbone)
Depositing lab: Joan Conaway & Ronald Conaway. Depositing organization: Stowers Institute for Medical Research.
Backbone
  Vector backbone: pcDNA3.1 N-FLAG/Hygro
  Backbone manufacturer: Conaway Lab
  Backbone size (bp): 5600
  Vector type: Mammalian Expression
  Selectable markers: Hygromycin
Growth in bacteria
  Bacterial resistance: Ampicillin, 100 μg/mL
  Growth temperature: 37°C
  Growth strain: DH5alpha
  Copy number: High Copy
Gene/Insert
  Gene/Insert name: None
  Tag / fusion protein: FLAG (N terminal on backbone)
  Cloning method: Restriction Enzyme
  Sequencing primers: 5′ T7; 3′ BGH rev
Terms and licenses: Academic/Nonprofit Terms; Industry Terms: Not Available to Industry
Depositor comments: pcDNA3.1/Hygro (from Invitrogen) was modified to include an N-terminal FLAG tag. See Author's Map for cloning details.
How to cite: pcDNA3.1 N-FLAG/Hyg(+) was a gift from Joan Conaway & Ronald Conaway (Addgene plasmid # 15439)
