[The description below was written by a language model from this plasmid's Addgene catalogue record.]
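Description:
pcDNA3.1 N-FLAG/Hyg(+) is an empty mammalian expression backbone of about 5.6 kb, derived from the commercial pcDNA3.1/Hygro vector by adding a sequence encoding an N-terminal FLAG epitope. It carries no insert. A coding sequence of interest is introduced by restriction enzyme cloning downstream of, and in frame with, the FLAG tag, so that the expressed protein bears the tag at its amino terminus. The plasmid is propagated in E. coli as a high-copy plasmid under ampicillin selection. In mammalian cells, a hygromycin resistance marker allows selection of transfected cells, including the derivation of stable lines.

The record gives no feature table and does not explicitly name the promoter or polyadenylation signal. The listed sequencing primers, T7 forward and BGH reverse, indicate that the cloning region lies between a T7 promoter site and the bovine growth hormone polyadenylation region. This matches the standard pcDNA3.1 layout, in which a CMV immediate-early promoter normally drives expression of the insert. The exact cloning sites and reading frame relative to the tag are not given in the catalogue fields, which refer to the depositor's map for these details.

Vectors of this kind are typically used for transient or stable expression of FLAG-tagged proteins in cultured mammalian cells. The short FLAG epitope allows detection by western blotting or immunofluorescence, and affinity purification or co-immunoprecipitation of the tagged protein and its binding partners with anti-FLAG antibodies.
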