>Addgene plasmid #15439 | pcDNA3.1 N-FLAG/Hyg(+) | addgene partial sequence | sequence record 21904 | T7 5'-TAATACGACTCACTATAGGG-3'
TGTGGTGGAATTCTGCAGATATCCAGCACAGTGGCGGCCGCTCGAGTCTAGAGGGCCCGTTTAAACCCGC
TGATCAGCCTCGACTGTGCCTTCTAGTTGCCAGCCATCTGTTGTTTGCCCCTCCCCCGTGCCTTCCTTGA
CCCTGGAAGGTGCCACTCCCACTGTCCTTTCCTAATAAAATGAGGAAATTGCATCGCATTGTCTGAGTAG
GTGTCATTCCATCTCTGGGGGGTGTTTCGCATGGACCTGGTGAATGCGCTGTGTGCGAAGTTCATCAACG
AGCAGCTGATTCTGCACTGGTACCACTACTCTCGGAATCGTGTGCTTCTTC
