>Addgene plasmid #15439 | pcDNA3.1 N-FLAG/Hyg(+) | addgene partial sequence | sequence record 21905 | 15439 with CMV-F
TAGCAGAGCTCTCTGGCTACTAGAGAACCCACTGCTTACTGGCTTATCGAAATTAATACGACTCACTATA
GGGAGACCCAAGCTGGCTAGCGTTTAAACTTAAGCTTGGTACCGAGCTCGGATCCACTAGTCCAGTGTGG
TGGAATTCTGCAGATATCCAGCACAGTGGCGGCCGCTCGAGTCTAGAGGGCCCGTTTAAACCCGCTGATC
AGCCTCGACTGTGCCTTCTAGTTGCCAGCCATCTGTTGTTTGCCCCTCCCCCGTGCCTTCCTTGACCCTG
GAAGGTGCCACTCCCACTGTCCTTTCCTAATAAAATGAGGAAATTGCATCGCATTGTCTGAGTAGGTGTC
ATTCTATTCTGGGGGGTGGGGTGGGGCAGGACAGCAAGGGGGAGGATTGGGAAGACAATAGCAGGCATGC
TGGGGATGCGGTGGGCTCTATGGCTTCTGAGGCGGAAAGAACCAGCTGGGGCTCTAGGGGGTATCCCC
[124 nt withheld, positions 489-612]
CGCCGGCTTTTNCCCCCANAN
[36 nt withheld, positions 634-669]
TGN
[34 nt withheld, positions 673-706]
AN
[48 nt withheld, positions 709-756]
CCTTTGACGTTGGANTCCACGTTCTTAATANTGGACTCTTGTTCCAACTGA
